>Addgene plasmid #193074 | SFFV-mCh-GATA2-R307W | addgene full sequence | sequence record 382280 | Addgene NGS Result
AACAGTTGCGCAGCCTGAATGGCGAATGGG
[124 nt withheld, positions 31-154]
C
[91 nt withheld, positions 156-246]
A
[49 nt withheld, positions 248-296]
CCTTTGACGTTGGAGTCCACGTTCTTT
[37 nt withheld, positions 324-360]
ACCCTATCTCGGTCTATTCTTTTGATTTATAAGGGATTTTGCCGATTTCGGCCTATTGGTTAAAAAATGA
GCTGATTTAACAAAAATTTAACGCGAATTTTAACAAAATATTAACGCTTACAATTTAGGTGGCACTTTTC
GGGGAAATGTGCGCGGAACCCCTATTTGTTTATTTTTCTAAATACATTCAAATATGTATCCGCTCATGAG
ACAATAACCCTGATAAATGCTTCAATAATATTGAAAAAGGAAGAGTATGAGTATTCAACATTTCCGTGTC
GCCCTTATTCCCTTTTTTGCGGCATTTTGCCTTCCTGTTTTTGCTCACCCAGAAACGCTGGTGAAAGTAA
AAGATGCTGAAGATCAGTTGGGTGCACGAGTGGGTTACATCGAACTGGATCTCAACAGCGGTAAGATCCT
TGAGAGTTTTCGCCCCGAAGAACGTTTTCCAATGATGAGCACTTTTAAAGTTCTGCTATGTGGCGCGGTA
TTATCCCGTATTGACGCCGGGCAAGAGCAACTCGGTCGCCGCATACACTATTCTCAGAATGACTTGGTTG
AGTACTCACCAGTCACAGAAAAGCATCTTACGGATGGCATGACAGTAAGAGAATTATGCAGTGCTGCCAT
AACCATGAGTGATAACACTGCGGCCAACTTACTTCTGACAACGATCGGAGGACCGAAGGAGCTAACCGCT
TTTTTGCACAACATGGGGGATCATGTAACTCGCCTTGATCGTTGGGAACCGGAGCTGAATGAAGCCATAC
CAAACGACGAGCGTGACACCACGATGCCTGTAGCAATGGCAACAACGTTGCGCAAACTATTAACTGGCGA
ACTACTTACTCTAGCTTCCCGGCAACAATTAATAGACTGGATGGAGGCGGATAAAGTTGCAGGACCACTT
CTGCGCTCGGCCCTTCCGGCTGGCTGGTTTATTGCTGATAAATCTGGAGCCGGTGAGCGTGGGTCTCGCG
GTATCATTGCAGCACTGGGGCCAGATGGTAAGCCCTCCCGTATCGTAGTTATCTACACGACGGGGAGTCA
GGCAACTATGGATGAACGAAATAGACAGATCGCTGAGATAGGTGCCTCACTGATTAAGCATTGGTAACTG
TCAGACCAAGTTTACTCATATATACTTTAGATTGATTTAAAACTTCATTTTTAATTTAAAAGGATCTAGG
TGAAGATCCTTTTTGATAATCTCATGACCAAAATCCCTTAACGTGAGTTTTCGTTCCACTGAGCGTCAGA
CCCCGTAGAAAAGATCAAAGGATCTTCTTGAGATCCTTTTTTTCTGCGCGTAATCTGCTGCTTGCAAACA
AAAAAACCACCGCTACCAGCGGTGGTTTGTTTGCCGGATCAAGAGCTACCAACTCTTTTTCCGAAGGTAA
CTGGCTTCAGCAGAGCGCAGATACCAAATACTGTTCTTCTAGTGTAGCCGTAGTTAGGCCACCACTTCAA
GAACTCTGTAGCACCGCCTACATACCTCGCTCTGCTAATCCTGTTACCAGTGGCTGCTGCCAGTGGCGAT
AAGTCGTGTCTTACCGGGTTGGACTCAAGACGATAGTTACCGGATAAGGCGCAGCGGTCGGGCTGAACGG
GGGGTTCGTGCACACAGCCCAGCTTGGAGCGAACGACCTACACCGAACTGAGATACCTACAGCGTGAGCT
ATGAGAAAGCGCCACGCTTCCCGAAGGGAGAAAGGCGGACAGGTATCCGGTAAGCGGCAGGGTCGGAACA
GGAGAGCGCACGAGGGAGCTTCCAGGGGGAAACGCCTGGTATCTTTATAGTCCTGTCGGGTTTCGCCACC
TCTGACTTGAGCGTCGATTTTTGTGATGCTCGTCAGGGGGGCGGAGCCTATGGAAAAACGCCAGCAACGC
GGCCTTTTTACGGTTCCTGGCCTTTTGCTGGCCTTTTGCTCACATGTTCTTTCCTGCGTTATCCCCTGAT
TCTGTGGATAACCGTATTACCGCCTTTGAGTGAGCTGATACCGCTCGCCGCAGCCGAACGACCGAGCGCA
GCGAGTCAGTGAGCGAGGAAGCGGAAGAGCGCCCAATACGCAAACCGCCTCTCCCCGCGCGTTGGCCGAT
TCATTAATGCAGCTGGCACGACAGGTTTCCCGACTGGAAAGCGGGCAGTGAGCGCAACGCAATTAATGTG
AGTTAGCTCACTCATTAGGCACCCCAGGCTTTACACTTTATGCTTCCGGCTCGTATGTTGTGTGGAATTG
TGAGCGGATAACAATTTCACACAGGAAACAGCTATGACCATGATTACGCCAAGCGCGCAATTAACCCTCA
CTAAAGGGAACAAAAGCTGGAGCTGCAAGCTTAATGTAGTCTTATGCAATACTCTTGTAGTCTTGCAACA
TGGTAACGATGAGTTAGCAACATGCCTTACAAGGAGAGAAAAAGCACCGTGCATGCCGATTGGTGGAAGT
AAGGTGGTACGATCGTGCCTTATTAGGAAGGCAACAGACGGGTCTGACATGGATTGGACGAACCACTGAA
TTGCCGCATTGCAGAGATATTGTATTTAAGTGCCTAGCTCGATACATAAACGGGTCTCTCTGGTTAGACC
AGATCTGAGCCTGGGAGCTCTCTGGCTAACTAGGGAACCCACTGCTTAAGCCTCAATAAAGCTTGCCTTG
AGTGCTTCAAGTAGTGTGTGCCCGTCTGTTGTGTGACTCTGGTAACTAGAGATCCCTCAGACCCTTTTAG
TCAGTGTGGAAAATCTCTAGCAGTGGCGCCCGAACAGGGACTTGAAAGCGAAAGGGAAACCAGAGGAGCT
CTCTCGACGCAGGACTCGGCTTGCTGAAGCGCGCACGGCAAGAGGCGAGGGGCGGCGACTGGTGAGTACG
CCAAAAATTTTGACTAGCGGAGGCTAGAAGGAGAGAGATGGGTGCGAGAGCGTCAGTATTAAGCGGGGGA
GAATTAGATCGCGATGGGAAAAAATTCGGTTAAGGCCAGGGGGAAAGAAAAAATATAAATTAAAACATAT
AGTATGGGCAAGCAGGGAGCTAGAACGATTCGCAGTTAATCCTGGCCTGTTAGAAACATCAGAAGGCTGT
AGACAAATACTGGGACAGCTACAACCATCCCTTCAGACAGGATCAGAAGAACTTAGATCATTATATAATA
CAGTAGCAACCCTCTATTGTGTGCATCAAAGGATAGAGATAAAAGACACCAAGGAAGCTTTAGACAAGAT
AGAGGAAGAGCAAAACAAAAGTAAGACCACCGCACAGCAAGCGGCCGCTGATCTTCAGACCTGGAGGAGG
AGATATGAGGGACAATTGGAGAAGTGAATTATATAAATATAAAGTAGTAAAAATTGAACCATTAGGAGTA
GCACCCACCAAGGCAAAGAGAAGAGTGGTGCAGAGAGAAAAAAGAGCAGTGGGAATAGGAGCTTTGTTCC
TTGGGTTCTTGGGAGCAGCAGGAAGCACTATGGGCGCAGCGTCAATGACGCTGACGGTACAGGCCAGACA
ATTATTGTCTGGTATAGTGCAGCAGCAGAACAATTTGCTGAGGGCTATTGAGGCGCAACAGCATCTGTTG
CAACTCACAGTCTGGGGCATCAAGCAGCTCCAGGCAAGAATCCTGGCTGTGGAAAGATACCTAAAGGATC
AACAGCTCCTGGGGATTTGGGGTTGCTCTGGAAAACTCATTTGCACCACTGCTGTGCCTTGGAATGCTAG
TTGGAGTAATAAATCTCTGGAACAGATTTGGAATCACACGACCTGGATGGAGTGGGACAGAGAAATTAAC
AATTACACAAGCTTAATACACTCCTTAATTGAAGAATCGCAAAACCAGCAAGAAAAGAATGAACAAGAAT
TATTGGAATTAGATAAATGGGCAAGTTTGTGGAATTGGTTTAACATAACAAATTGGCTGTGGTATATAAA
ATTATTCATAATGATAGTAGGAGGCTTGGTAGGTTTAAGAATAGTTTTTGCTGTACTTTCTATAGTGAAT
AGAGTTAGGCAGGGATATTCACCATTATCGTTTCAGACCCACCTCCCAACCCCGAGGGGACCCGACAGGC
CCGAAGGAATAGAAGAAGAAGGTGGAGAGAGAGACAGAGACAGATCCATTCGATTAGTGAACGGATCTCG
ACGGTATCGGTTAACTTTTAAAAGAAAAGGGGGGATTGGGGGGTACAGTGCAGGGGAAAGAATAGTAGAC
ATAATAGCAACAGACATACAAACTAAAGAATTACAAAAACAAATTACAAAAATTCAAAATTTTATCGATC
ACGAGACTAGCCTCGAGCTGGCTGCAGTAACGCCATTTTGCAAGGCATGGAAAAATACCAAACCAAGAAT
AGAGAAGTTCAGATCAAGGGCGGGTACATGAAAATAGCTAACGTTGGGCCAAACAGGATATCTGCGGTGA
GCAGTTTCGGCCCCGGCCCGGGGCCAAGAACAGATGGTCACCGCAGTTTCGGCCCCGGCCCGAGGCCAAG
AACAGATGGTCCCCAGATATGGCCCAACCCTCAGCAGTTTCTTAAGACCCATCAGATGTTTCCAGGCTCC
CCCAAGGACCTGAAATGACCCTGCGCCTTATTTGAATTAACCAATCAGCCTGCTTCTCGCTTCTGTTCGC
GCGCTTCTGCTTCCCGAGCTCTATAAAAGAGCTCACAACCCCTCACTCGGCGCGCCAGTCCTCCGACAGA
CTGAGTCGGCCGGTCGAATCAAGCTTATCGATACCGTCGACGGATCCATGGTGAGCAAGGGCGAGGAGGT
CATCAAAGAGTTCATGCGCTTCAAGGTGCGCATGGAGGGCTCCATGAACGGCCACGAGTTCGAGATCGAG
GGCGAGGGCGAGGGCCGCCCCTACGAGGGCACCCAGACCGCCAAGCTGAAGGTGACCAAGGGCGGCCCCC
TGCCCTTCGCCTGGGACATCCTGTCCCCCCAGTTCATGTACGGCTCCAAGGCGTACGTGAAGCACCCCGC
CGACATCCCCGATTACAAGAAGCTGTCCTTCCCCGAGGGCTTCAAGTGGGAGCGCGTGATGAACTTCGAG
GACGGCGGTCTGGTGACCGTGACCCAGGACTCCTCCCTGCAGGACGGCACGCTGATCTACAAGGTGAAGA
TGCGCGGCACCAACTTCCCCCCCGACGGCCCCGTAATGCAGAAGAAGACCATGGGCTGGGAGGCCTCCAC
CGAGCGCCTGTACCCCCGCGACGGCGTGCTGAAGGGCGAGATCCACCAGGCCCTGAAGCTGAAGGACGGC
GGCCACTACCTGGTGGAGTTCAAGACCATCTACATGGCCAAGAAGCCCGTGCAACTGCCCGGCTACTACT
ACGTGGACACCAAGCTGGACATCACCTCCCACAACGAGGACTACACCATCGTGGAACAGTACGAGCGCTC
CGAGGGCCGCCACCACCTGTTCCTGTACGGCATGGACGAGCTGTACAAGGAGGTGGCGCCCGAGCAGCCG
CGCTGGATGGCGCACCCGGCCGTGCTGAATGCGCAGCACCCCGACTCACACCACCCGGGCCTGGCGCACA
ACTACATGGAACCCGCGCAGCTGCTGCCTCCAGACGAGGTGGACGTCTTCTTCAATCACCTCGACTCGCA
GGGCAACCCCTACTATGCCAACCCCGCTCACGCGCGGGCGCGCGTCTCCTACAGCCCCGCGCACGCCCGC
CTGACCGGAGGCCAGATGTGCCGCCCACACTTGTTGCACAGCCCGGGTTTGCCCTGGCTGGACGGGGGCA
AAGCAGCCCTCTCTGCCGCTGCGGCCCACCACCACAACCCCTGGACCGTGAGCCCCTTCTCCAAGACGCC
ACTGCACCCCTCAGCTGCTGGAGGCCCTGGAGGCCCACTCTCTGTGTACCCAGGGGCTGGGGGTGGGAGC
GGGGGAGGCAGCGGGAGCTCAGTGGCCTCCCTCACCCCTACAGCAGCCCACTCTGGCTCCCACCTTTTCG
GCTTCCCACCCACGCCACCCAAAGAAGTGTCTCCTGACCCTAGCACCACGGGGGCTGCGTCTCCAGCCTC
ATCTTCCGCGGGGGGTAGTGCAGCCCGAGGAGAGGACAAGGACGGCGTCAAGTACCAGGTGTCACTGACG
GAGAGCATGAAGATGGAAAGTGGCAGTCCCCTGCGCCCAGGCCTAGCTACTATGGGCACCCAGCCTGCTA
CACACCACCCCATCCCCACCTACCCCTCCTATGTGCCGGCGGCTGCCCACGACTACAGCAGCGGACTCTT
CCACCCCGGAGGCTTCCTGGGGGGACCGGCCTCCAGCTTCACCCCTAAGCAGCGCAGCAAGGCTCGTTCC
TGTTCAGAAGGCCGGGAGTGTGTCAACTGTGGGGCCACAGCCACCCCTCTCTGGTGGCGGGACGGCACCG
GCCACTACCTGTGCAATGCCTGTGGCCTCTACCACAAGATGAATGGGCAGAACCGACCACTCATCAAGCC
CAAGCGAAGACTGTCGGCCGCCAGAAGAGCCGGCACCTGTTGTGCAAATTGTCAGACGACAACCACCACC
TTATGGCGCCGAAACGCCAACGGGGACCCTGTCTGCAACGCCTGTGGCCTCTACTACAAGCTGCACAATG
TTAACAGGCCACTGACCATGAAGAAGGAAGGGATCCAGACTCGGAACCGGAAGATGTCCAACAAGTCCAA
GAAGAGCAAGAAAGGGGCGGAGTGCTTCGAGGAGCTGTCAAAGTGCATGCAGGAGAAGTCATCCCCCTTC
AGTGCAGCTGCCCTGGCTGGACACATGGCACCTGTGGGCCACCTCCCGCCCTTCAGCCACTCCGGACACA
TCCTGCCCACTCCGACGCCCATCCACCCCTCCTCCAGCCTCTCCTTCGGCCACCCCCACCCGTCCAGCAT
GGTGACCGCCATGGGCTAGGGATCCCCCGGGCTGCAGGAATTCGAGCATCTTACCGCCATTTATTCCCAT
ATTTGTTCTGTTTTTCTTGATTTGGGTATACATTTAAATGTTAATAAAACAAAATGGTGGGGCAATCATT
TACATTTTTAGGGATATGTAATTACTAGTTCAGGTGTATTGCCACAAGACAAACATGTTAAGAAACTTTC
CCGTTATTTACGCTCTGTTCCTGTTAATCAACCTCTGGATTACAAAATTTGTGAAAGATTGACTGATATT
CTTAACTATGTTGCTCCTTTTACGCTGTGTGGATATGCTGCTTTAATGCCTCTGTATCATGCTATTGCTT
CCCGTACGGCTTTCGTTTTCTCCTCCTTGTATAAATCCTGGTTGCTGTCTCTTTATGAGGAGTTGTGGCC
CGTTGTCCGTCAACGTGGCGTGGTGTGCTCTGTGTTTGCTGACGCAACCCCCACTGGCTGGGGCATTGCC
ACCACCTGTCAACTCCTTTCTGGGACTTTCGCTTTCCCCCTCCCGATCGCCACGGCAGAACTCATCGCCG
CCTGCCTTGCCCGCTGCTGGACAGGGGCTAGGTTGCTGGGCACTGATAATTCCGTGGTGTTGTCGGGGAA
GCTGACGTCCTTTGCAATTCGATATCAAGCTGTACCTTTAAGACCAATGACTTACAAGGCAGCTGTAGAT
CTTAGCCACTTTTTAAAAGAAAAGGGGGGACTGGAAGGGCTAATTCACTCCCAACGAAGACAAGATCTGC
TTTTTGCTTGTACTGGGTCTCTCTGGTTAGACCAGATCTGAGCCTGGGAGCTCTCTGGCTAACTAGGGAA
CCCACTGCTTAAGCCTCAATAAAGCTTGCCTTGAGTGCTTCAAGTAGTGTGTGCCCGTCTGTTGTGTGAC
TCTGGTAACTAGAGATCCCTCAGACCCTTTTAGTCAGTGTGGAAAATCTCTAGCAGTAGTAGTTCATGTC
ATCTTATTATTCAGTATTTATAACTTGCAAAGAAATGAATATCAGAGAGTGAGAGGAACTTGTTTATTGC
AGCTTATAATGGTTACAAATAAAGCAATAGCATCACAAATTTCACAAATAAAGCATTTTTTTCACTGCAT
TCTAGTTGTGGTTTGTCCAAACTCATCAATGTATCTTATCATGTCTGGCTCTAGCTATCCCGCCCCTAAC
TCCGCCCATCCCGCCCCTAACTCCGCCCAGTTCCGCCCATTCTCCGCCCCATGGCTGACTAATTTTTTTT
ATTTATGCAGAGGCCGAGGCCGCCTCGGCCTCTGAGCTATTCCAGAAGTAGTGAGGAGGCTTTTTTGGAG
GCCTAGGGACGTACCCAATTCGCCCTATAGTGAGTCGTATTACGCGCGCTCACTGGCCGTCGTTTTACAA
CGTCGTGACTGGGAAAACCCTGGCGTTACCCAACTTAATCGCCTTGCAGCACATCCCCCTTTCGCCAGCT
GGCGTAATAGCGAAGAGGCCCGCACCGATCGCCCTTCCC
Features (pLannotate 1.2.2; 29 found; start..end, strand, type, name):
     31..459     +  rep_origin     f1 ori (sequence partly withheld): f1 bacteriophage origin of replication; arrow indicates direction of (+) strand synthesis
    512..616     +  promoter       AmpR promoter: bla
    617..1477    +  CDS            AmpR: β-lactamase; bla; confers resistance to ampicillin, carbenicillin, and related antibiotics
   1648..2236    +  rep_origin     ori: high-copy-number ColE1/pMB1/pBR322/pUC origin of replication
   2419..2511    +  CDS            lacI (fragment): lac repressor; lacI; The lac repressor binds to the lac operator to inhibit transcription in E. coli. This inhibition can be relieved by adding lactose or isopropyl-β-D-thiogalactopyranoside (IPTG).
   2524..2545    +  protein_bind   CAP binding site: CAP binding activates transcription in the presence of cAMP. E. coli catabolite activator protein
   2560..2590    +  promoter       lac promoter: promoter for the E. coli lac operon
   2598..2614    +  protein_bind   lac operator: The lac repressor binds to the lac operator to inhibit transcription in E. coli. This inhibition can be relieved by adding lactose or isopropyl-β-D-thiogalactopyranoside (IPTG). lac repressor encoded by lacI
   2659..2677    +  promoter       T3 promoter: promoter for bacteriophage T3 RNA polymerase
   2705..2931    +  promoter       RSV promoter: Rous sarcoma virus enhancer/promoter
   2932..3112    +  LTR            5' LTR (truncated): truncated 5' long terminal repeat (LTR) from HIV-1
   3159..3284    +  misc_feature   HIV-1 Ψ: packaging signal of human immunodeficiency virus type 1
   3268..3631    +  CDS            HIV-1 gag (fragment): gag protein from human immunodeficiency virus 1; gag
   3777..4010    +  misc_feature   RRE: The Rev response element (RRE) of HIV-1 allows for Rev-dependent mRNA export from the nucleus to the cytoplasm.
   4387..4487    +  CDS            Rev (fragment): human immunodeficiency virus 1 (HIV-1) Rev protein; rev; enhances nuclear export of unspliced and incompletely spliced viral mRNAs
   4506..4623    +  misc_feature   cPPT/CTS: central polypurine tract and central termination sequence of HIV-1
   4657..5058    +  promoter       SFFV promoter: spleen focus-forming virus long terminal repeat (LTR) promoter
   5068..5091    +  misc_feature   MCS (fragment): pBluescript multiple cloning site
   5098..5799    +  CDS            dTomato: dTomato is a basic (constitutively fluorescent) orange fluorescent protein published in 2004, derived from Discosoma sp.. It is reported to be a somewhat slowly-maturing dimer with low acid sensitivity.
   5800..7236    +  CDS            GATA2: GATA2_HUMAN - Experimental evidence at protein level: Swiss-Prot protein existence level 1. Transcriptional activator which regulates endothelin-1 gene expression in endothelial cells. Binds to the consensus sequence 5'- AGATAG-3'. From Homo sapiens (Human).
   7240..7265    +  misc_feature   MCS (fragment): pBluescript multiple cloning site
   7265..7324    +  CDS            S (fragment): HBSAG_WHV6 - Experimental evidence at transcript level: Swiss-Prot protein existence level 2. The middle envelope protein plays an important role in the budding of the virion. It is involved in the induction of budding in a nucleocapsid independent way. In this process the majority of envelope proteins bud to form subviral lipoprotein particles of 22 nm of diameter that do not contain a nucleocapsid (By similarity). From Woodchuck hepatitis B virus (isolate w64/pWS23) (WHV).
   7456..7859    +  misc_feature   WPRE: woodchuck hepatitis virus posttranscriptional regulatory element
   7861..7950    +  CDS            nef (fragment): NEF_HV1Z2 - Experimental evidence at protein level: Swiss-Prot protein existence level 1. Extracellular Nef protein targets CD4(+) T-lymphocytes for apoptosis by interacting with CXCR4 surface receptors. From Human immunodeficiency virus type 1 group M subtype D (isolate Z2/CDC-Z34) (HIV-1).
   7952..8185    +  LTR            3' LTR (ΔU3): self-inactivating 3' long terminal repeat (LTR) from HIV-1
   8257..8378    +  polyA_signal   SV40 poly(A) signal: SV40 polyadenylation signal
   8418..8553    +  rep_origin     SV40 ori: SV40 origin of replication
   8574..8592    -  promoter       T7 promoter: promoter for bacteriophage T7 RNA polymerase
   8600..26      +  CDS            lacZα (fragment) (across the origin): LacZα fragment of β-galactosidase; lacZ fragment
