[The description below was written by a language model from this plasmid's Addgene catalogue record and pLannotate feature annotations shown in this document.]
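Description:
SFFV-mCh-GATA2-R307W is a third-generation-style, self-inactivating HIV-1 lentiviral transfer plasmid of about 8.7 kb for constitutive expression of a fluorescently tagged human GATA2 mutant in mammalian cells. It is propagated in E. coli through a high-copy ColE1/pUC origin and selected with ampicillin via the β-lactamase gene. The backbone also retains an f1 origin, lac regulatory and lacZα remnants, and flanking T3 and T7 promoters from a pBluescript-type parent.

The viral portion begins with an RSV promoter fused to a truncated 5' LTR, which drives Tat-independent transcription of the genomic RNA in packaging cells. This is followed by the Ψ packaging signal with a gag fragment, the Rev response element for nuclear export of unspliced RNA, and the cPPT/CTS that aids nuclear import of the reverse-transcribed genome. The internal spleen focus-forming virus (SFFV) LTR promoter, which is often chosen for strong activity in haematopoietic cells, drives a single open reading frame. In it, an N-terminal red fluorescent protein is joined directly to human GATA2 carrying the R307W substitution. The automated annotation labels the fluorescent protein as dTomato, but the catalogue entry identifies it as mCherry; the two are related Discosoma-derived proteins, so this probably reflects annotation similarity.

Downstream, a WPRE enhances transcript stability and expression, and the ΔU3 3' LTR inactivates the viral promoter after integration. An SV40 poly(A) signal and SV40 origin follow. No mammalian drug selection marker is annotated, so transduced cells would be identified by red fluorescence. The associated study concerns GATA2 mitotic bookmarking in definitive haematopoiesis, which suggests use in imaging the localisation of the mutant protein, though the record does not spell this out.
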