Addgene plasmid #193074: SFFV-mCh-GATA2-R307W
Purpose: constitutive expression of mCherry fused to human Gata2 with mutation R307W in mammalian cells
Depositing lab: Filipe Pereira. Depositing organization: Center for Neuroscience and Cell Biology, University of Coimbra. Publication: GATA2 mitotic bookmarking is required for definitive haematopoiesis. Silverio-Alves R, Kurochkin I, Rydstrom A, Vazquez Echegaray C, Haider J, Nicholls M, Rode C, Thelaus L, Lindgren AY, Ferreira AG, Brandao R, Larsson J, de Bruijn MFTR, Martin-Gonzalez J, Pereira CF. Nat Commun. 2023 Aug 14;14(1):4645. doi: 10.1038/s41467-023-40391-x. PubMed 37580379.
Backbone
  Vector backbone: SFFV
  Vector type: Mammalian Expression, Lentiviral
Growth in bacteria
  Bacterial resistance: Ampicillin, 100 μg/mL
  Growth temperature: 37°C
  Growth strain: NEB Stable
  Copy number: High Copy
Gene/Insert
  Gene/Insert name: mCh-GATA2-R307W
  Species: H. sapiens (human)
  Promoter: SFFV
  Cloning method: Ligation Independent Cloning
  Sequencing primers: 5′ CTGCTTCCCGAGCTCTATAA
Terms and licenses: Academic/Nonprofit Terms; Industry Terms: Not Available to Industry
How to cite: SFFV-mCh-GATA2-R307W was a gift from Filipe Pereira (Addgene plasmid # 193074 ; http://n2t.net/addgene:193074 ; RRID:Addgene_193074)
